Addgene plasmid #145510: pGBW-m4046267
Purpose: Yeast Expression plasmid for SARS-CoV-2 nsp11
Depositing lab: Ginkgo Bioworks & Benjie Chen. Depositing organization: Ginkgo Bioworks.
Backbone
  Vector backbone: AmpR; 2u URA3
  Backbone size w/o insert (bp): 4078
  Vector type: Yeast Expression
  Selectable markers: URA3
Growth in bacteria
  Bacterial resistance: Ampicillin, 100 μg/mL
  Growth temperature: 37°C
  Growth strain: DH5alpha
  Copy number: High Copy
Gene/Insert
  Gene/Insert name: SARS-CoV-2 nsp11
  Species: S. cerevisiae (budding yeast); Severe acute respiratory syndrome coronavirus 2
  Insert size (bp): 32
  Mutation: wt
  Entrez Gene: ORF1ab (a.k.a. GU280_gp01)
  Promoter: pGAL1
  Tag / fusion protein: Cleavable thrombin;MBP (C terminal on backbone)
  Cloning method: Unknown
Resource information
  A portion of this plasmid was derived from a plasmid made by: GinkgoBioworks
Depositor comments: NCBI Reference Sequence: YP_009725312.1Created by gene synthesis with Not1 site.
How to cite: pGBW-m4046267 was a gift from Ginkgo Bioworks & Benjie Chen (Addgene plasmid # 145510 ; http://n2t.net/addgene:145510 ; RRID:Addgene_145510)
