[The description below was written by a language model from this plasmid's Addgene catalogue record and pLannotate feature annotations shown in this document.]
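Description:
pGBW-m4046267 is a yeast–E. coli shuttle plasmid for galactose-inducible expression of the SARS-CoV-2 nsp11 peptide in Saccharomyces cerevisiae. In bacteria it replicates from a ColE1/pUC-type origin and is selected with ampicillin through a β-lactamase gene that the annotation places downstream of a cat promoter. The catalogue lists it as high copy, although a short rop-like coding segment is also annotated directly adjacent to AmpR. Phage T3 and T7 early terminators and a tonB terminator flank the bacterial elements, presumably insulating them from read-through transcription. In yeast the 2μ origin supports episomal, multicopy maintenance, and URA3 allows selection in ura3 auxotrophic strains, with the option of counterselection on 5-FOA.

The expression cassette consists of the GAL1 promoter, which is regulated by Gal4 and induced by galactose, followed by the insert and a CYC1 terminator. nsp11 is a very short product of ORF1ab, and the wild-type insert is recorded as only 32 bp, made by gene synthesis with a NotI site. It was not annotated as a separate feature, but it would fit in the short gap between the promoter and the malE coding region. According to the record, the peptide is fused at its C terminus to maltose-binding protein supplied by the backbone, with a thrombin cleavage site that allows the tag to be removed. The malE fragment in the feature table matches this tag. MBP typically aids solubility and permits amylose-affinity purification, which is useful for a peptide too small to handle easily alone. The plasmid is suited to producing nsp11 in yeast for purification or functional studies, though the record states no specific application beyond expression.
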