Features (pLannotate 1.2.2; 13 found; start..end, strand, type, name):
     25..466     +  promoter       GAL1 promoter: S. cerevisiae GAL1; inducible promoter, regulated by Gal4
    529..1629    +  CDS            malE (fragment): MALE_ECO57 - Experimental evidence at protein level: Swiss-Prot protein existence level 1. Part of the ABC transporter complex MalEFGK involved in maltose/maltodextrin import. Binds maltose and higher maltodextrins. From Escherichia coli O157:H7.
   1658..1830    +  terminator     CYC1 terminator (fragment): S. cerevisiae CYC1; transcription terminator for CYC1
   1866..2042    +  promoter       URA3 promoter (fragment): S. cerevisiae URA3
   2043..2846    +  CDS            URA3: orotidine-5'-phosphate decarboxylase, required for uracil biosynthesis; S. cerevisiae URA3; yeast auxotrophic marker, counterselectable with 5-fluoroorotic acid (5-FOA)
   2929..3911    -  rep_origin     2μ ori: yeast 2μ plasmid origin of replication
   3989..4018    +  terminator     T3Te terminator: phage T3 early transcription terminator
   4040..4627    +  rep_origin     ori: high-copy-number ColE1/pMB1/pBR322/pUC origin of replication
   4639..4666    -  terminator     T7Te terminator: phage T7 early transcription terminator
   4690..4881    -  CDS            rop: Rop protein, which maintains plasmids at low copy number; rop
   4882..5742    -  CDS            AmpR: β-lactamase; bla; confers resistance to ampicillin, carbenicillin, and related antibiotics
   5743..5845    -  promoter       cat promoter: promoter of the E. coli cat gene encoding chloramphenicol acetyltransferase
   5846..5877    -  terminator     tonB terminator: bidirectional E. coli tonB-P14 transcription terminator
>Addgene plasmid #145510 | pGBW-m4046267 | depositor full sequence | sequence record 287687 | Full Sequence
GCGGCCGCTTGCTATATTGAAGTACGGATTAGAAGCCGCCGAGCGGGCGACAGCCCTCCGACGGAAGACT
CTCCTCCGTGCGTCCTCGTCTTCACCGGTCGCGTTCCTGAAACGCAGATGTGCCTCGCGCCGCACTGCTC
CGAACAATAAAGATTCTACAATACTAGCTTTTATGGTTATGAAGAGGAAAAATTGGCAGTAACCTGGCCC
CACAAACCTTCAAATTAACGAATCAAATTAACAACCATAGGATGATAATGCGATTAGTTTTTTAGCCTTA
TTTCTGGGGTAATTAATCAGCGAAGCGATGATTTTTGATCTATTAACAGATATATAAATGGAAAAGCTGC
ATAACCACTTTAACTAATACTTTCAACATTTTCAGTTTGTATTACTTCTTATTCAAATGTCATAAAAGTA
TCAACAAAAAATTGTTAATATACCTCTATACTTTAACGTCAAGGAGAAAAAACTATAATGGCTGATGCAC
AATCGTTTTTAAACGGGTTTGCGCTCGTGCCGAGAGGTTCTAAAATCGAGGAAGGTAAGCTAGTCATTTG
GATAAATGGAGATAAGGGTTACAACGGTTTGGCAGAAGTAGGCAAGAAATTTGAAAAGGACACAGGTATC
AAGGTGACGGTTGAACATCCAGACAAGTTAGAAGAAAAATTCCCTCAAGTTGCTGCTACTGGTGATGGTC
CCGACATTATTTTCTGGGCCCACGATCGTTTTGGTGGATATGCTCAGTCAGGTTTGCTGGCTGAGATCAC
CCCAGACAAGGCCTTCCAAGATAAATTGTACCCATTCACTTGGGATGCTGTCAGATACAACGGTAAGCTT
ATAGCATATCCAATTGCTGTTGAAGCCTTATCGTTGATCTACAATAAGGACTTGTTACCTAACCCACCAA
AGACATGGGAAGAAATTCCAGCTTTGGATAAAGAGCTAAAGGCCAAGGGAAAAAGCGCTTTGATGTTTAA
CTTACAAGAACCTTATTTCACCTGGCCATTAATCGCTGCTGACGGTGGTTACGCATTTAAATACGAAAAC
GGTAAGTATGACATTAAGGATGTCGGCGTTGATAATGCTGGTGCAAAGGCTGGTTTGACCTTCTTGGTTG
ATTTAATAAAGAATAAACACATGAACGCTGACACTGACTACTCTATCGCCGAAGCCGCTTTCAACAAGGG
TGAAACTGCTATGACCATAAATGGTCCATGGGCCTGGAGTAACATTGATACTTCTAAAGTAAACTATGGT
GTCACTGTTTTGCCTACATTCAAAGGCCAACCATCCAAGCCCTTTGTCGGTGTTCTATCCGCTGGCATCA
ATGCTGCTTCTCCAAACAAGGAGCTAGCTAAAGAATTTTTGGAAAATTACTTGTTAACTGACGAAGGTTT
GGAGGCCGTTAACAAGGACAAGCCATTGGGTGCTGTCGCTTTGAAATCTTACGAAGAAGAATTGGCTAAG
GATCCCAGAATTGCCGCTACCATGGAGAACGCCCAAAAGGGTGAAATTATGCCAAACATCCCACAAATGT
CAGCCTTCTGGTACGCAGTTAGGACTGCCGTGATTAATGCTGCTTCCGGTAGACAAACCGTCGACGAAGC
ATTAAAAGATGCTCAAACGTAAACAGGCCCCTTTTCCTTTGTCGATATCATGTAATTAGTTATGTCACGC
TTACATTCACGCCCTCCTCCCACATCCGCTCTAACCGAAAAGGAAGGAGTTAGACAACCTGAAGTCTAGG
TCCCTATTTATTTTTTTTAATAGTTATGTTAGTATTAAGAACGTTATTTATATTTCAAATTTTTCTTTTT
TTTCTGTACAAAGCGGCCGCCGAACCACTAGTGCACTGCAGTACACGGTTTCCTTGAAATTTTTTTGATT
CGGTAATCTCCGAACAGAAGGAAGAACGAAGGAAGGAGCACAGACTTAGATTGGTATATATACGCATATG
TAGTGTTGAAGAAACATGAAATTGCCCAGTATTCTTAACCCAACTGCACAGAACAAAAACGTGCAGGAAA
CGAAGATAAATCATGTCGAAAGCTACATATAAGGAACGTGCTGCTACTCATCCTAGTCCTGTTGCTGCCA
AGCTATTTAATATCATGCACGAAAAGCAAACAAACTTGTGTGCTTCATTGGATGTTCGTACCACCAAGGA
ATTACTGGAGTTAGTTGAAGCATTAGGTCCCAAAATTTGTTTACTAAAAACACATGTGGATATCTTGACT
GATTTTTCCATGGAGGGCACAGTTAAGCCGCTAAAGGCATTATCCGCCAAGTACAATTTTTTACTCTTCG
AGGACAGAAAATTTGCTGACATTGGTAATACAGTCAAATTGCAGTACTCTGCGGGTGTATACAGAATAGC
AGAATGGGCAGACATTACGAATGCACACGGTGTGGTGGGCCCAGGTATTGTTAGCGGTTTGAAGCAGGCG
GCAGAAGAAGTAACAAAGGAACCTAGAGGCCTTTTGATGTTAGCAGAATTGTCATGCAAGGGCTCCCTAT
CTACTGGAGAATATACTAAGGGTACTGTTGACATTGCGAAGAGCGACAAAGATTTTGTTATCGGCTTTAT
TGCTCAAAGAGACATGGGTGGAAGAGATGAAGGTTACGATTGGTTGATTATGACACCCGGTGTGGGTTTA
GATGACAAGGGAGATGCATTGGGTCAACAGTATAGAACCGTGGATGATGTGGTTTCTACAGGATCTGACA
TTATTATTGTTGGAAGAGGACTATTTGCAAAGGGAAGGGATGCTAAGGTAGAGGGTGAACGTTACAGAAA
AGCAGGCTGGGAAGCATATTTGAGAAGATGCGGCCAGCAAAACTAAAAAACTGTATTATAAGTAAATGCA
TGTATACTAAACTCACAAATTAGAGCTTCAATTTAATTATATCAGTTATTACCCGAGTAACGAAGCATCT
GTGCTTCATTTTGTAGAACAAAAATGCAACGCGAGAGCGCTAATTTTTCAAACAAAGAATCTGAGCTGCA
TTTTTACAGAACAGAAATGCAACGCGAAAGCGCTATTTTACCAACGAAGAATCTGTGCTTCATTTTTGTA
AAACAAAAATGCAACGCGAGAGCGCTAATTTTTCAAACAAAGAATCTGAGCTGCATTTTTACAGAACAGA
AATGCAACGCGAGAGCGCTATTTTACCAACAAAGAATCTATACTTCTTTTTTGTTCTACAAAAATGCATC
CCGAGAGCGCTATTTTTCTAACAAAGCATCTTAGATTACTTTTTTTCTCCTTTGTGCGCTCTATAATGCA
GTCTCTTGATAACTTTTTGCACTGTAGGTCCGTTAAGGTTAGAAGAAGGCTACTTTGGTGTCTATTTTCT
CTTCCATAAAAAAAGCCTGACTCCACTTCCCGCGTTTACTGATTACTAGCGAAGCTGCGGGTGCATTTTT
TCAAGATAAAGGCATCCCCGATTATATTCTATACCGATGTGGATTGCGCATACTTTGTGAACAGAAAGTG
ATAGCGTTGATGATTCTTCATTGGTCAGAAAATTATGAACGGTTTCTTCTATTTTGTCTCTATATACTAC
GTATAGGAAATGTTTACATTTTCGTATTGTTTTCGATTCACTCTATGAATAGTTCTTACTACAATTTTTT
TGTCTAAAGAGTAATACTAGAGATAAACATAAAAAATGTAGAGGTCGAGTTTAGATGCAAGTTCAAGGAG
CGAAAGGTGGATGGGTAGGTTATATAGGGATATAGCACAGAGATATATAGCAAAGAGATACTTTTGAGCA
ATGTTTGTGGAAGCGGTATTCGCAATATTTTAGTAGCTCGTTACAGTCCGGTGCGTTTTTGGTTTTTTGA
AAGTGCGTCATCAGAGCGCTTTTGGTTTTCAAAAGCGCTCTGAAGTTCCTATACTTTCTAGCTAGAGAAT
AGGAACTTCCCGAGCGGCCGCGTGTTACAAGCTTGACTCCAGCGTAACTGGACTGCAATCAACTCACTGG
CTCACCTTCACGGGTGGGCCTTTCTTCGGTAGAAAATCAAAGGATCTTCTTGAGATCCTTTTTTTCTGCG
CGTAATCTGCTGCTTGCAAACAAAAAAACCACCGCTACCAGCGGTGGTTTGTTTGCCGGATCAAGAGCTA
CCAACTCTTTTTCCGAGGTAACTGGCTTCAGCAGAGCGCAGATACCAAATACTGTTCTTCTAGTGTAGCC
GTAGTTAGGCCACCACTTCAAGAACTCTGTAGCACCGCCTACATACCTCGCTCTGCTAATCCTGTTACCA
GTGGCTGCTGCCAGTGGCGATAAGTCGTGTCTTACCGGGTTGGACTCAAGACGATAGTTACCGGATAAGG
CGCAGCGGTCGGGCTGAACGGGGGGTTCGTGCACACAGCCCAGCTTGGAGCGAACGACCTACACCGAACT
GAGATACCTACAGCGTGAGCTATGAGAAAGCGCCACGCTTCCCGAAGGGAGAAAGGCGGACAGGTATCCG
GTAAGCGGCAGGGTCGGAACAGGAGAGCGCACGAGGGAGCTTCCAGGGGTAAACGCCTGGTATCTTTATA
GTCCTGTCGGGTTTCGCCACCTCTGACTTGAGCATCGATTTTTGTGATGCTCGTCAGGGGGGCGGAGCCT
ATGGAAAAACGCCAGCAACGCAGAAAGGCCCACCCGAAGGTGAGCCAGGTGATTACATTTGGGCCCTCAT
CAGAGGTTTTCACCGTCATCACCGAAACGCGCGAGGCAGCTGCGGTAAAGCTCATCAGCGTGGTCGTGAA
GCGATTCACAGATGTCTGCCTGTTCATCCGCGTCCAGCTCGTTGAGTTTCTCCAGAAGCGTTAATGTCTG
GCTTCTGATAAAGCGGGCCATGTTAAGGGCGGTTTTTTCCTGTTTGGTCACTTACCAATGCTTAATCAGT
GAGGCACCTATCTCAGCGATCTGTCTATTTCGTTCATCCATAGTTGCCTGACTCCCCGTCGTGTAGATAA
CTACGATGCGGGAGGGCTTACCATCTGGCCCCAGTGCTGCAATGATACCGCGAGACCCACGCTCACCGGC
TCCAGATTTATCAGCAATAAACCAGCCAGCCGGGAGGGCCGAGCGCAGAAGTGATCCTGCAACTTTATCC
GCCTCCATCCAGTCTATTAATTGTTGCCGGGAAGCTAGAGTAAGTAGTTCGCCAGTTAATAGTTTGCGCA
ACGTTGTTGCCATTGCTACAGGCATCGTGGTGTCACGCTCGTCGTTTGGTATGGCTTCATTCAGCTCCGG
TTCCCAACGATCAAGGCGAGTTACATGATCCCCCATGTTGTGCAAAAAAGCGGTTAGCTCCTTCGGTCCT
CCGATCGTTGCCAGAAGTAAGTTGGCCGCAGTGTTATCACTCATGGTTATGGCAGCACTGCATAATTCTC
TTACTGTCATGCCATCCGTGAGATGCTTTTCTGTGACTGGTGAGTACTCAACCAAGTCATTCTGAGAATA
GTGTATGCGGCGACCGAGTTGCTCTTGCCCGGCGTCAATACGGGATAATACCGCGCCACATAGCAGAACT
TTAAAAGTGCTCATCATTGGAAAACGTTCTTCGGGGCGTAAACTCTCAAGGATCTTACCGCTGTTGAGAT
CCAGTTCGATGTAACCCACTCGTGCACCCAACTGATCTTCAGCATCTTTTACTTTCACCAGCGTTTCTGG
GTGAGCAAAAACAGGAAGGCAAAATGCCGCAAAAAAGGGAATAAGGGCGACACGGAAATGTTGAATACTC
ATTTTAGCTTCCTTAGCTCCTGAAAATCTCGATAACTCAAAAAATACGCCCGGTAGTGATCTTATTTCAT
TATGGTGAAAGTTGGAACCTCTTACGTGCCGATCAAGTCAAAAGCCTCCGGTCGGAGGCTTTTGACTTTC
TGCTATGGAGGTCAGGTATGATTTAAATGGTCAGTTAGA
